Addgene plasmid #193420: pNC-BiFC-VD3
Purpose: (Empty Backbone) Nimble cloning-compatible vector for plant BiFC
Depositing lab: Pu Yan. Depositing organization: Chinese Academy of Tropical Agricultural Sciences. Publication: A Nimble Cloning-compatible vector system for high-throughput gene functional analysis in plants. Yan P, Tuo D, Shen W, Deng H, Zhou P, Gao X. Plant Commun. 2023 Mar 13;4(2):100471. doi: 10.1016/j.xplc.2022.100471. Epub 2022 Nov 9. PubMed 36352791.
Backbone
  Vector backbone: pCambia
  Vector type: Plant Expression
Growth in bacteria
  Bacterial resistance: Kanamycin, 50 μg/mL
  Growth temperature: 37°C
  Growth strain: ccdB Survival
  Copy number: High Copy
Gene/Insert
  Gene/Insert name: None
Terms and licenses: Academic/Nonprofit Terms; Industry Terms: Not Available to Industry
Depositor comments: NC frame-nVenus and cVenusP-NC frame
How to cite: pNC-BiFC-VD3 was a gift from Pu Yan (Addgene plasmid # 193420 ; http://n2t.net/addgene:193420 ; RRID:Addgene_193420)
