[The description below was written by a language model from this plasmid's Addgene catalogue record and pLannotate feature annotations shown in this document.]
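Description:
pNC-BiFC-VD3 is an empty pCambia-based binary T-DNA vector for bimolecular fluorescence complementation (BiFC) assays in plants, built to accept inserts by Nimble Cloning. The backbone outside the T-DNA borders carries a ColE1/pBR322-type origin with the bom region for high-copy propagation in E. coli, the pVS1 oriV with RepA and StaA for replication and stable maintenance in Agrobacterium, and a kanamycin resistance gene (aphA-3 type) for bacterial selection. Because the vector contains two copies of the ccdB toxin gene, it has to be maintained in a ccdB-tolerant strain.

Between the left and right nopaline-type borders sit two parallel expression cassettes, each driven by a CaMV 35S promoter (with upstream CaMV sequence annotated as a viral ORF fragment) followed by the TMV Ω translational enhancer. In the first, a Nimble Cloning frame containing cat promoter-driven ccdB lies upstream of an N-terminal Venus fragment and the OCS terminator, so the gene of interest becomes fused at its C-terminus to nVenus. In the second, a C-terminal Venus fragment and a partial FLAG-type match precede a second ccdB cloning frame and the NOS terminator, giving an N-terminal cVenus fusion. Replacing each ccdB cassette with an insert provides counterselection against uncut parental vector. Interaction of the two candidate proteins reconstitutes yellow fluorescence.

The T-DNA also holds a third cassette, with MAS promoter and terminator, expressing mTurquoise2 fused to a fragment of Arabidopsis β-1,2-xylosyltransferase. This presumably acts as a cyan marker of transformed cells, though the record does not state its role. Only a short remnant of the bar gene is annotated, so no intact plant selection marker is evident, which fits use in Agrobacterium-mediated expression assays.
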