Features (pLannotate 1.2.2; 32 found; start..end, strand, type, name):
      1..25      +  misc_feature   LB T-DNA repeat: left border repeat from nopaline C58 T-DNA
    111..363     -  terminator     MAS terminator: mannopine synthase terminator
    377..412     -  CDS            BlpR (fragment): phosphinothricin acetyltransferase; Streptomyces hygroscopicus bar; confers resistance to bialophos or phosphinothricin
    416..1129    -  CDS            mTurquoise2: mTurquoise2 is a basic (constitutively fluorescent) cyan fluorescent protein published in 2012, derived from Aequorea victoria. It is reported to be a rapidly-maturing monomer with very low acid sensitivity.
   1130..1234    -  CDS            XYLT (fragment): XYLT_ARATH - Experimental evidence at protein level: Swiss-Prot protein existence level 1. Glycosyltransferase involved in the xylosylation of N-glycans (PubMed:10781814, PubMed:12943552, PubMed:15013764, PubMed:15686448). Possesses beta-1,2-xylosyltransferase activity, transferring xylose from UDP-xylose to the core beta-linked mannose of N-glycans (PubMed:10781814, PubMed:12943552, PubMed:15013764, PubMed:15686448). Involved in the biosynthesis of glycoprotein bound N-glycans (PubMed:15686448, PubMed:22024534). Does not require metal ions for its activity (PubMed:15686448). From Arabidopsis
   1238..1618    -  promoter       MAS promoter: mannopine synthase promoter (Velten et al., 1984)
   1618..2430    +  CDS            IBMP_CAMVB (fragment): Experimental evidence at protein level: Swiss-Prot protein existence level 1. Enhances the ribosomal termination-reinitiation event leading to the translation of major open reading frames on the polycistronic viral RNAs. From Cauliflower mosaic virus (strain Bari 1) (CaMV).
   2614..2959    +  promoter       CaMV 35S promoter: strong constitutive promoter from cauliflower mosaic virus
   2989..3043    +  misc_feature   TMV Ω: translational enhancer from the tobacco mosaic virus 5'-leader sequence (Gallie et al., 1988)
   3225..3327    +  promoter       cat promoter: promoter of the E. coli cat gene encoding chloramphenicol acetyltransferase
   3358..3660    +  CDS            ccdB: CCDB_ECOLI - Also known as G, letB, letD. Experimental evidence at protein level: Swiss-Prot protein existence level 1. Toxic component of a type II toxin-antitoxin (TA) system, functioning in plasmid maintainence. Responsible for the post- segregational killing (PSK) of plasmid-free cells, also referred to as a plasmid addiction system. Half-life of over 2 hours. Cell killing by CcdB is accompanied by filamentation, defects in chromosome and plasmid segregation, defects in cell division, formation of anucleate cells, decreased DNA synthesis and plasmid loss. Interferes with the activity of DN
   3736..4365    +  CDS            mVenus (fragment): mVenus is a basic (constitutively fluorescent) yellow fluorescent protein published in 2006, derived from Aequorea victoria. It is reported to be a rapidly-maturing monomer with moderate acid sensitivity.
   4401..5108    +  terminator     OCS terminator: octopine synthase terminator
   5122..5925    +  CDS            IBMP_CAMVB (fragment): Experimental evidence at protein level: Swiss-Prot protein existence level 1. Enhances the ribosomal termination-reinitiation event leading to the translation of major open reading frames on the polycistronic viral RNAs. From Cauliflower mosaic virus (strain Bari 1) (CaMV).
   6109..6454    +  promoter       CaMV 35S promoter: strong constitutive promoter from cauliflower mosaic virus
   6483..6537    +  misc_feature   TMV Ω: translational enhancer from the tobacco mosaic virus 5'-leader sequence (Gallie et al., 1988)
   6542..6628    +  CDS            VC155 (fragment): C-terminal fragment of mVenus for use in bimolecular fluorescence complementation (BiFC) (Kodama and Hu, 2010)
   6674..6698    +  CDS            2xFLAG (fragment): two tandem FLAG® epitope tags
   6924..7026    +  promoter       cat promoter: promoter of the E. coli cat gene encoding chloramphenicol acetyltransferase
   7057..7359    +  CDS            ccdB: CCDB_ECOLI - Also known as G, letB, letD. Experimental evidence at protein level: Swiss-Prot protein existence level 1. Toxic component of a type II toxin-antitoxin (TA) system, functioning in plasmid maintainence. Responsible for the post- segregational killing (PSK) of plasmid-free cells, also referred to as a plasmid addiction system. Half-life of over 2 hours. Cell killing by CcdB is accompanied by filamentation, defects in chromosome and plasmid segregation, defects in cell division, formation of anucleate cells, decreased DNA synthesis and plasmid loss. Interferes with the activity of DN
   7451..7703    +  terminator     NOS terminator: nopaline synthase terminator and poly(A) signal
   7730..7750    +  misc_feature   MCS (fragment): pUC18/19 multiple cloning site
   7753..7907    +  CDS            lacZα (fragment): LacZα fragment of β-galactosidase; lacZ fragment
   7973..7997    +  misc_feature   RB T-DNA repeat: right border repeat from nopaline C58 T-DNA
   8337..8738    +  CDS            Y4CG_SINFN (fragment): Protein inferred from homology: Swiss-Prot protein existence level 3. From Sinorhizobium fredii (strain NBRC 101917 / NGR234).
   9298..9927    +  CDS            pVS1 StaA: stability protein from the Pseudomonas plasmid pVS1 (Heeb et al., 2000)
  10356..11429   +  CDS            pVS1 RepA: replication protein from the Pseudomonas plasmid pVS1 (Heeb et al., 2000)
  11495..11689   +  rep_origin     pVS1 oriV: origin of replication for the Pseudomonas plasmid pVS1 (Heeb et al., 2000)
  11892..11931   +  CDS            rop (fragment): Rop protein, which maintains plasmids at low copy number; rop
  12033..12173   +  misc_feature   bom: basis of mobility region from pBR322
  12359..12947   -  rep_origin     ori: high-copy-number ColE1/pMB1/pBR322/pUC origin of replication
  13034..13828   -  CDS            KanR: aminoglycoside phosphotransferase; aphA-3; confers resistance to kanamycin
>Addgene plasmid #193420 | pNC-BiFC-VD3 | addgene full sequence | sequence record 380035 | Addgene NGS Result
TGGCAGGATATATTGTGGTGTAAACAAATTGACGCTTAGACAACTTAATAACACATTGCGGACGTTTTTA
ATGTACTGAATTAACGCCGAATTAATTCGAGCTCGGATCTGATAATTTATTTGAAAATTCATAAGAAAAG
CAAACGTTACATGAATTGATGAAACAATACAAAGACAGATAAAGCCACGCACATTTAGGATATTGGCCGA
GATTACTGAATATTGAGTAAGATCACGGAATTTCTGACAGGAGCATGTCTTCAATTCAGCCCAAATGGCA
GTTGAAATACTCAAACCGCCCCATATGCAGGAGCGGATCATTCATTGTTTGTTTGGTTGCCTTTGCCAAC
ATGGGAGTCCAAGATTCTGCAGTCAAATCTCGGTGACGGGCAGGACCGGACGGGGCGGTACCTCACTTGT
ACAGCTCGTCCATGCCGAGAGTAATTCCAGCAGCTGTAACAAATTCCAAAAGAACCATGTGATCTCTCTT
TTCATTAGGGTCTTTAGACAACTTAGATTGAGTAGACAAATAGTGGTTATCAGGCAAAAGAACTGGTCCA
TCACCAATAGGAGTATTTTGCTGATAATGATCAGCCAATTGAACTCCACCATCTTCAATATTATGTCTAA
TCTTAAAATTAGCTTTAATTCCATTCTTTTGTTTATCAGCAGTAATATAAACATTATCTGAAAAGTAATT
ATACTCCAACTTATGACCCAAAATATTTCCATCTTCTTTAAAGTCAATACCCTTCAACTCAATTCTATTA
ACCAAAGTATCTCCTTCAAACTTCACTTCAGCTCTAGTCTTATAATTTCCATCGTCCTTAAAGAAGATAG
TTCTCTCTTGAACATATCCTTCAGGCATAGCAGACTTAAAGAAATCATGTTGTTTCATGTGGTCAGGGTA
TCTAGCAAAACATTGAACTCCCCAAGACAAAGTTGTCACAAGAGTCGGCCAAGGAACCGGCAACTTTCCA
GTTGTACAAATAAACTTCAAAGTGAGCTTTCCATAAGTAGCATCTCCCTCACCCTCACCACTAACAGAAA
ACTTATGTCCATTAACGTCGCCATCCAATTCAACAAGAATAGGCACAACTCCAGTAAACAGCTCCTCGCC
CTTGCTCACTGAGAAAGATGAACTGTGGAACACGAAGTAGATGATAAGGAACAAACTGTTGAGAAGCAAC
ATATACAGGAATATCTTCAGAATCTTAGGGTTCCGCTTACTCATTCGCGATTTGGTGTATCGAGATTGGT
TATGAAATTCAGATGCTAGTGTAATGTATTGGTAATTTGGGAAGATATAATAGGAAGCAAGGCTATTTAT
CCATTTCTGAAAAGGCGAAATGGCGTCACCGCGAGCGTCACGCGCATTCCGTTCTTGCTGTAAAGCGTTG
TTTGGTACACTTTTGACTAGCGAGGCTTGGCGTGTCAGCGTATCTATTCAAAAGTCGTTAATGGCTGCGG
ATCAAGAAAAAGTTGGAATAGAAACAGAATACCCGCGAAATTCAGGCCCGGTTGCCATGTCCTACACGCC
GAAATAAACGACCAAATTAGTAGAAAAATAAAAACTGACTCGGATACTTACGTCACGTCTTGCGCACTGA
TTTGAAAAATCTCAGAATTCCAATCCCACAAAAATCTGAGCTTAACAGCACAGTTGCTCCTCTCAGAGCA
GAATCGGGTATTCAACACCCTCATATCAACTACTACGTTGTGTATAACGGTCCACATGCCGGTATATACG
ATGACTGGGGTTGTACAAAGGCGGCAACAAACGGCGTTCCCGGAGTTGCACACAAGAAATTTGCCACTAT
TACAGAGGCAAGAGCAGCAGCTGACGCGTACACAACAAGTCAGCAAACAGACAGGTTGAACTTCATCCCC
AAAGGAGAAGCTCAACTCAAGCCCAAGAGCTTTGCTAAGGCCCTAACAAGCCCACCAAAGCAAAAAGCCC
ACTGGCTCACGCTAGGAACCAAAAGGCCCAGCAGTGATCCAGCCCCAAAAGAGATCTCCTTTGCCCCGGA
GATTACAATGGACGATTTCCTCTATCTTTACGATCTAGGAAGGAAGTTCGAAGGTGAAGGTGACGACACT
ATGTTCACCACTGATAATGAGAAGGTTAGCCTCTTCAATTTCAGAAAGAATGCTGACCCACAGATGGTTA
GAGAGGCCTACGCAGCAGGTCTCATCAAGACGATCTACCCGAGTAACAATCTCCAGGAGATCAAATACCT
TCCCAAGAAGGTTAAAGATGCAGTCAAAAGATTCAGGACTAATTGCATCAAGAACACAGAGAAAGACATA
TTTCTCAAGATCAGAAGTACTATTCCAGTATGGACGATTCAAGGCTTGCTTCATAAACCAAGGCAAGTAA
TAGAGATTGGAGTCTCTAAAAAGGTAGTTCCTACTGAATCTAAGGCCATGCATGGAGTCTAAGATTCAAA
TCGAGGATCTAACAGAACTCGCCGTGAAGACTGGCGAACAGTTCATACAGAGTCTTTTACGACTCAATGA
CAAGAAGAAAATCTTCGTCAACATGGTGGAGCACGACACTCTGGTCTACTCCAAAAATGTCAAAGATACA
GTCTCAGAAGACCAAAGGGCTATTGAGACTTTTCAACAAAGGATAATTTCGGGAAACCTCCTCGGATTCC
ATTGCCCAGCTATCTGTCACTTCATCGAAAGGACAGTAGAAAAGGAAGGTGGCTCCTACAAATGCCATCA
TTGCGATAAAGGAAAGGCTATCATTCAAGATCTCTCTGCCGACAGTGGTCCCAAAGATGGACCCCCACCC
ACGAGGAGCATCGTGGAAAAAGAAGACGTTCCAACCACGTCTTCAAAGCAAGTGGATTGATGTGACATCT
CCACTGACGTAAGGGATGACGCACAATCCCACTATCCTTCGCAAGACCCTTCCTCTATATAAGGAAGTTC
ATTTCATTTGGAGAGGACACGCTCGAGTATAAGAGCTCTATTTTTACAACAATTACCAACAACAACAAAC
AACAAACAACATTACAATTACATTTACAATTACCAGTGGTCTCTGTCCAGTCCTGGCCTCGTCGGCCATT
CTCGACTAAGTTGGCAGCATCACCCGACGCACTTTGCGCCGAATAAATACCTGTGACGGAAGATCACTTC
GCAGAATAAATAAATCCTGGTGTCCCTGTTGATACCGGGAAGCCCTGGGCCAACTTTTGGCGAAAATGAG
ACGTTGATCGGCACGTAAGAGGTTCCAACTTTCACCATAATGAAATAAGATCACTACCGGGCGTATTTTT
TGAGTTATCGAGATTTTCAGGAGCTAAGGAAGCTAAACTTTTGCTGACGAGAACAGGGACTGGTGAAATG
CAGTTTAAGGTTTACACCTATAAAAGAGAGAGCCGTTATCGTCTGTTTGTGGATGTACAGAGTGATATTA
TTGACACGCCTGGGCGACGGATGGTGATCCCCCTGGCCAGTGCACGTCTGCTGTCAGATAAAGTCTCCCG
TGAACTTTACCCGGTGGTGCATATCGGGGATGAAAGCTGGCGCATGATGACCACCGATATGGCCAGTGTG
CCGGTATCCGTTATCGGGGAAGAAGTGGCTGATCTCAGCCACCGCGAAAATGACATCAAAAACGCCATTA
ACCTGATGTTCTGGGGAATATAAATGTCAGGCTCCCTTATACACAGGGCCAGTCTGGCCACTTGTGGTCT
GCTGAGACCCGGAGGTGGGTCAGGAATGGTGAGCAAGGGCGAGGAGCTGTTCACCGGGGTGGTGCCCATC
CTGGTCGAGCTGGACGGCGACGTAAACGGCCACAAGTTCAGCGTGTCCGGCGAGGGCGAGGGCGATGCCA
CCTACGGCAAGCTGACCCTGAAGCTGATCTGCACCACCGGCAAGCTGCCCGTGCCCTGGCCCACCCTCGT
GACCACCCTGGGCTACGGCCTGCAGTGCTTCGCCCGCTACCCCGACCACATGAAGCAGCACGACTTCTTC
AAGTCCGCCATGCCCGAAGGCTACGTCCAGGAGCGCACCATCTTCTTCAAGGACGACGGCAACTACAAGA
CCCGCGCCGAGGTGAAGTTCGAGGGCGACACCCTGGTGAACCGCATCGAGCTGAAGGGCATCGACTTCAA
GGAGGACGGCAACATCCTGGGGCACAAGCTGGAGTACAACTACAACAGCCACAACGTCTATATCACCGCC
GACAAGCAGAAGAACGGCATCAAGGCCAACTTCAAGATCCGCCACAACATCGAGGACGGCGGCGTGCAGC
TCGCCGACCACTACCAGCAGAACACCCCCATCGGCGACGGCCCCGTGCTGCTGCCCGACAACCACTACCT
GAGCTACCAGTCCAAGCTGAGCAAATAATCTAGACCCGGGGGTTAATTAACCCTAGAGTCCTGCTTTAAT
GAGATATGCGAGACGCCTATGATCGCATGATATTTGCTTTCAATTCTGTTGTGCACGTTGTAAAAAACCT
GAGCATGTGTAGCTCAGATCCTTACCGCCGGTTTCGGTTCATTCTAATGAATATATCACCCGTTACTATC
GTATTTTTATGAATAATATTCTCCGTTCAATTTACTGATTGTACCCTACTACTTATATGTACAATATTAA
AATGAAAACAATATATTGTGCTGAATAGGTTTATAGCGACATCTATGATAGAGCGCCACAATAACAAACA
ATTGCGTTTTATTATTACAAATCCAATTTTAAAAAAAGCGGCAGAACCGGTCAAACCTAAAAGACTGATT
ACATAAATCTTATTCAAATTTCAAAAGTGCCCCAGGGGCTAGTATCTACGACACACCGAGCGGCGAACTA
ATAACGCTCACTGAAGGGAACTCCGGTTCCCCGCCGGCGCGCATGGGTGAGATTCCTTGAAGTTGAGTAT
TGGCCGTCCGCTCTACCGAAAGTTACGGGCACCATTCAACCCGGTCCAGCACGGCGGCCGGGTAACCGAC
TTGCTGCCCCGAGAATTATGCAGCATTTTTTTGGTGTATGTGGGCCCCAAATGAAGTGCAGGTCAAACCT
TGACAGTGACGACAAATCGTTGGGCGGGTCCAGGGCGAATTTTGCGACAACATGTCGAGGCTCAGCAGGA
CCTGCTCATATGTTCCAATCCCACAAAAATCTGAGCTTAACAGCACAGTTGCTCCTCTCAGAGCAGAATC
GGGTATTCAACACCCTCATATCAACTACTACGTTGTGTATAACGGTCCACATGCCGGTATATACGATGAC
TGGGGTTGTACAAAGGCGGCAACAAACGGCGTTCCCGGAGTTGCACACAAGAAATTTGCCACTATTACAG
AGGCAAGAGCAGCAGCTGACGCGTACACAACAAGTCAGCAAACAGACAGGTTGAACTTCATCCCCAAAGG
AGAAGCTCAACTCAAGCCCAAGAGCTTTGCTAAGGCCCTAACAAGCCCACCAAAGCAAAAAGCCCACTGG
CTCACGCTAGGAACCAAAAGGCCCAGCAGTGATCCAGCCCCAAAAGAGATCTCCTTTGCCCCGGAGATTA
CAATGGACGATTTCCTCTATCTTTACGATCTAGGAAGGAAGTTCGAAGGTGAAGGTGACGACACTATGTT
CACCACTGATAATGAGAAGGTTAGCCTCTTCAATTTCAGAAAGAATGCTGACCCACAGATGGTTAGAGAG
GCCTACGCAGCAGGTCTCATCAAGACGATCTACCCGAGTAACAATCTCCAGGAGATCAAATACCTTCCCA
AGAAGGTTAAAGATGCAGTCAAAAGATTCAGGACTAATTGCATCAAGAACACAGAGAAAGACATATTTCT
CAAGATCAGAAGTACTATTCCAGTATGGACGATTCAAGGCTTGCTTCATAAACCAAGGCAAGTAATAGAG
ATTGGAGTCTCTAAAAAGGTAGTTCCTACTGAATCTAAGGCCATGCATGGAGTCTAAGATTCAAATCGAG
GATCTAACAGAACTCGCCGTGAAGACTGGCGAACAGTTCATACAGAGTCTTTTACGACTCAATGACAAGA
AGAAAATCTTCGTCAACATGGTGGAGCACGACACTCTGGTCTACTCCAAAAATGTCAAAGATACAGTCTC
AGAAGACCAAAGGGCTATTGAGACTTTTCAACAAAGGATAATTTCGGGAAACCTCCTCGGATTCCATTGC
CCAGCTATCTGTCACTTCATCGAAAGGACAGTAGAAAAGGAAGGTGGCTCCTACAAATGCCATCATTGCG
ATAAAGGAAAGGCTATCATTCAAGATCTCTCTGCCGACAGTGGTCCCAAAGATGGACCCCCACCCACGAG
GAGCATCGTGGAAAAAGAAGACGTTCCAACCACGTCTTCAAAGCAAGTGGATTGATGTGACATCTCCACT
GACGTAAGGGATGACGCACAATCCCACTATCCTTCGCAAGACCCTTCCTCTATATAAGGAAGTTCATTTC
ATTTGGAGAGGACACGCCTCAGGTACAGAGCATATTTTTACAACAATTACCAACAACAACAAACAACAAA
CAACATTACAATTACATTTACAATTACAATGGACCCCAACGAGAAGCGCGATCACATGGTCCTGCTGGAG
TTCGTGACCGCCGCCGGGATCACTCTCGGCATGGACGAGCTGTACAAGGGATCTGGGTCATGGTCTCATC
CACAATTCGAGAAGTCAGGAGGAGATTATAAGGATGATGATGATAAGGCTTCTTGGTCACATCCTCAGTT
TGAAAAGTCTGGAGCTTCAGGAAGAGTTGGCTCGACCATGCGTGGCCTCGTCGGCCATTCTCGACTAAGT
TGGCAGCATCACCCGACGCACTTTGCGCCGAATAAATACCTGTGACGGAAGATCACTTCGCAGAATAAAT
AAATCCTGGTGTCCCTGTTGATACCGGGAAGCCCTGGGCCAACTTTTGGCGAAAATGAGACGTTGATCGG
CACGTAAGAGGTTCCAACTTTCACCATAATGAAATAAGATCACTACCGGGCGTATTTTTTGAGTTATCGA
GATTTTCAGGAGCTAAGGAAGCTAAACTTTTGCTGACGAGAACAGGGACTGGTGAAATGCAGTTTAAGGT
TTACACCTATAAAAGAGAGAGCCGTTATCGTCTGTTTGTGGATGTACAGAGTGATATTATTGACACGCCT
GGGCGACGGATGGTGATCCCCCTGGCCAGTGCACGTCTGCTGTCAGATAAAGTCTCCCGTGAACTTTACC
CGGTGGTGCATATCGGGGATGAAAGCTGGCGCATGATGACCACCGATATGGCCAGTGTGCCGGTATCCGT
TATCGGGGAAGAAGTGGCTGATCTCAGCCACCGCGAAAATGACATCAAAAACGCCATTAACCTGATGTTC
TGGGGAATATAAATGTCAGGCTCCCTTATACACAGGGCCAGTCTGGCCAGACCTGGATGTTTCCAGTGGA
CGTCCGGATAAGCGATCGCCATTTAAATAGGATCGTTCAAACATTTGGCAATAAAGTTTCTTAAGATTGA
ATCCTGTTGCCGGTCTTGCGATGATTATCATATAATTTCTGTTGAATTACGTTAAGCATGTAATAATTAA
CATGTAATGCATGACGTTATTTATGAGATGGGTTTTTATGATTAGAGTCCCGCAATTATACATTTAATAC
GCGATAGAAAACAAAATATAGCGCGCAAACTAGGATAAATTATCGCGCGCGGTGTCATCTATGTTACTAG
ATCGTTAACGATATGTCGAGGCTCAGCAGGACCTGCAGGCATGCAAGCTTGGCACTGGCCGTCGTTTTAC
AACGTCGTGACTGGGAAAACCCTGGCGTTACCCAACTTAATCGCCTTGCAGCACATCCCCCTTTCGCCAG
CTGGCGTAATAGCGAAGAGGCCCGCACCGATCGCCCTTCCCAACAGTTGCGCAGCCTGAATGGCGAATGC
TAGAGCAGCTTGAGCTTGGATCAGATTGTCGTTTCCCGCCTTCAGTTTAAACTATCAGTGTTTGACAGGA
TATATTGGCGGGTAAACCTAAGAGAAAAGAGCGTTTATTAGAATAATCGGATATTTAAAAGGGCGTGAAA
AGGTTTATCCGTTCGTCCATTTGTATGTGCATGCCAACCACAGGGTTCCCCTCGGGATCAAAGTACTTTG
ATCCAACCCCTCCGCTGCTATAGTGCAGTCGGCTTCTGACGTTCAGTGCAGCCGTCTTCTGAAAACGACA
TGTCGCACAAGTCCTAAGTTACGCGACAGGCTGCCGCCCTGCCCTTTTCCTGGCGTTTTCTTGTCGCGTG
TTTTAGTCGCATAAAGTAGAATACTTGCGACTAGAACCGGAGACATTACGCCATGAACAAGAGCGCCGCC
GCTGGCCTGCTGGGCTATGCCCGCGTCAGCACCGACGACCAGGACTTGACCAACCAACGGGCCGAACTGC
ACGCGGCCGGCTGCACCAAGCTGTTTTCCGAGAAGATCACCGGCACCAGGCGCGACCGCCCGGAGCTGGC
CAGGATGCTTGACCACCTACGCCCTGGCGACGTTGTGACAGTGACCAGGCTAGACCGCCTGGCCCGCAGC
ACCCGCGACCTACTGGACATTGCCGAGCGCATCCAGGAGGCCGGCGCGGGCCTGCGTAGCCTGGCAGAGC
CGTGGGCCGACACCACCACGCCGGCCGGCCGCATGGTGTTGACCGTGTTCGCCGGCATTGCCGAGTTCGA
GCGTTCCCTAATCATCGACCGCACCCGGAGCGGGCGCGAGGCCGCCAAGGCGCGAGGCGTGAAGTTTGGC
CCCCGCCCTACCCTCACCCCGGCACAGATCGCGCACGCCCGCGAGCTGATCGACCAGGAAGGCCGCACCG
TGAAAGAGGCGGCTGCACTGCTTGGCGTGCATCGCTCGACCCTGTACCGCGCACTTGAGCGCAGCGAGGA
AGTGACGCCCACCGAGGCCAGGCGGCGCGGTGCCTTCCGTGAGGACGCATTGACCGAGGCCGACGCCCTG
GCGGCCGCCGAGAATGAACGCCAAGAGGAACAAGCATGAAACCGCACCAGGACGGCCAGGACGAACCGTT
TTTCATTACCGAAGAGATCGAGGCGGAGATGATCGCGGCCGGGTACGTGTTCGAGCCGCCCGCGCACGTC
TCAACCGTGCGGCTGCATGAAATCCTGGCCGGTTTGTCTGATGCCAAGCTGGCGGCCTGGCCGGCGAGCT
TGGCCGCTGAAGAAACCGAGCGCCGCCGTCTAAAAAGGTGATGTGTATTTGAGTAAAACAGCTTGCGTCA
TGCGGTCGCTGCGTATATGATGCGATGAGTAAATAAACAAATACGCAAGGGGAACGCATGAAGGTTATCG
CTGTACTTAACCAGAAAGGCGGGTCAGGCAAGACGACCATCGCAACCCATCTAGCCCGCGCCCTGCAACT
CGCCGGGGCCGATGTTCTGTTAGTCGATTCCGATCCCCAGGGCAGTGCCCGCGATTGGGCGGCCGTGCGG
GAAGATCAACCGCTAACCGTTGTCGGCATCGACCGCCCGACGATTGACCGCGACGTGAAGGCCATCGGCC
GGCGCGACTTCGTAGTGATCGACGGAGCGCCCCAGGCGGCGGACTTGGCTGTGTCCGCGATCAAGGCAGC
CGACTTCGTGCTGATTCCGGTGCAGCCAAGCCCTTACGACATATGGGCCACCGCCGACCTGGTGGAGCTG
GTTAAGCAGCGCATTGAGGTCACGGATGGAAGGCTACAAGCGGCCTTTGTCGTGTCGCGGGCGATCAAAG
GCACGCGCATCGGCGGTGAGGTTGCCGAGGCGCTGGCCGGGTACGAGCTGCCCATTCTTGAGTCCCGTAT
CACGCAGCGCGTGAGCTACCCAGGCACTGCCGCCGCCGGCACAACCGTTCTTGAATCAGAACCCGAGGGC
GACGCTGCCCGCGAGGTCCAGGCGCTGGCCGCTGAAATTAAATCAAAACTCATTTGAGTTAATGAGGTAA
AGAGAAAATGAGCAAAAGCACAAACACGCTAAGTGCCGGCCGTCCGAGCGCACGCAGCAGCAAGGCTGCA
ACGTTGGCCAGCCTGGCAGACACGCCAGCCATGAAGCGGGTCAACTTTCAGTTGCCGGCGGAGGATCACA
CCAAGCTGAAGATGTACGCGGTACGCCAAGGCAAGACCATTACCGAGCTGCTATCTGAATACATCGCGCA
GCTACCAGAGTAAATGAGCAAATGAATAAATGAGTAGATGAATTTTAGCGGCTAAAGGAGGCGGCATGGA
AAATCAAGAACAACCAGGCACCGACGCCGTGGAATGCCCCATGTGTGGAGGAACGGGCGGTTGGCCAGGC
GTAAGCGGCTGGGTTGCCTGCCGGCCCTGCAATGGCACTGGAACCCCCAAGCCCGAGGAATCGGCGTGAG
CGGTCGCAAACCATCCGGCCCGGTACAAATCGGCGCGGCGCTGGGTGATGACCTGGTGGAGAAGTTGAAG
GCGGCGCAGGCCGCCCAGCGGCAACGCATCGAGGCAGAAGCACGCCCCGGTGAATCGTGGCAAGCGGCCG
CTGATCGAATCCGCAAAGAATCCCGGCAACCGCCGGCAGCCGGTGCGCCGTCGATTAGGAAGCCGCCCAA
GGGCGACGAGCAACCAGATTTTTTCGTTCCGATGCTCTATGACGTGGGCACCCGCGATAGTCGCAGCATC
ATGGACGTGGCCGTTTTCCGTCTGTCGAAGCGTGACCGACGAGCTGGCGAGGTGATCCGCTACGAGCTTC
CAGACGGGCACGTAGAGGTTTCCGCAGGGCCGGCGGGCATGGCCAGTGTGTGGGATTACGACCTGGTACT
GATGGCGGTTTCCCATCTAACCGAATCCATGAACCGATACCGGGAAGGGAAGGGAGACAAGCCCGGCCGC
GTGTTCCGTCCACACGTTGCGGACGTACTCAAGTTCTGCCGGCGAGCCGATGGCGGAAAGCAGAAAGACG
ACCTGGTAGAAACCTGCATTCGGTTAAACACCACGCACGTTGCCATGCAGCGTACGAAGAAGGCCAAGAA
CGGCCGCCTGGTGACGGTATCCGAGGGTGAAGCCTTGATTAGCCGCTACAAGATCGTAAAGAGCGAAACC
GGGCGGCCGGAGTACATCGAGATCGAGCTAGCTGATTGGATGTACCGCGAGATCACAGAAGGCAAGAACC
CGGACGTGCTGACGGTTCACCCCGATTACTTTTTGATCGATCCCGGCATCGGCCGTTTTCTCTACCGCCT
GGCACGCCGCGCCGCAGGCAAGGCAGAAGCCAGATGGTTGTTCAAGACGATCTACGAACGCAGTGGCAGC
GCCGGAGAGTTCAAGAAGTTCTGTTTCACCGTGCGCAAGCTGATCGGGTCAAATGACCTGCCGGAGTACG
ATTTGAAGGAGGAGGCGGGGCAGGCTGGCCCGATCCTAGTCATGCGCTACCGCAACCTGATCGAGGGCGA
AGCATCCGCCGGTTCCTAATGTACGGAGCAGATGCTAGGGCAAATTGCCCTAGCAGGGGAAAAAGGTCGA
AAAGGTCTCTTTCCTGTGGATAGCACGTACATTGGGAACCCAAAGCCGTACATTGGGAACCGGAACCCGT
ACATTGGGAACCCAAAGCCGTACATTGGGAACCGGTCACACATGTAAGTGACTGATATAAAAGAGAAAAA
AGGCGATTTTTCCGCCTAAAACTCTTTAAAACTTATTAAAACTCTTAAAACCCGCCTGGCCTGTGCATAA
CTGTCTGGCCAGCGCACAGCCGAAGAGCTGCAAAAAGCGCCTACCCTTCGGTCGCTGCGCTCCCTACGCC
CCGCCGCTTCGCGTCGGCCTATCGCGGCCGCTGGCCGCTCAAAAATGGCTGGCCTACGGCCAGGCAATCT
ACCAGGGCGCGGACAAGCCGCGCCGTCGCCACTCGACCGCCGGCGCCCACATCAAGGCACCCTGCCTCGC
GCGTTTCGGTGATGACGGTGAAAACCTCTGACACATGCAGCTCCCGGAGACGGTCACAGCTTGTCTGTAA
GCGGATGCCGGGAGCAGACAAGCCCGTCAGGGCGCGTCAGCGGGTGTTGGCGGGTGTCGGGGCGCAGCCA
TGACCCAGTCACGTAGCGATAGCGGAGTGTATACTGGCTTAACTATGCGGCATCAGAGCAGATTGTACTG
AGAGTGCACCATATGCGGTGTGAAATACCGCACAGATGCGTAAGGAGAAAATACCGCATCAGGCGCTCTT
CCGCTTCCTCGCTCACTGACTCGCTGCGCTCGGTCGTTCGGCTGCGGCGAGCGGTATCAGCTCACTCAAA
GGCGGTAATACGGTTATCCACAGAATCAGGGGATAACGCAGGAAAGAACATGTGAGCAAAAGGCCAGCAA
AAGGCCAGGAACCGTAAAAAGGCCGCGTTGCTGGCGTTTTTCCATAGGCTCCGCCCCCCTGACGAGCATC
ACAAAAATCGACGCTCAAGTCAGAGGTGGCGAAACCCGACAGGACTATAAAGATACCAGGCGTTTCCCCC
TGGAAGCTCCCTCGTGCGCTCTCCTGTTCCGACCCTGCCGCTTACCGGATACCTGTCCGCCTTTCTCCCT
TCGGGAAGCGTGGCGCTTTCTCATAGCTCACGCTGTAGGTATCTCAGTTCGGTGTAGGTCGTTCGCTCCA
AGCTGGGCTGTGTGCACGAACCCCCCGTTCAGCCCGACCGCTGCGCCTTATCCGGTAACTATCGTCTTGA
GTCCAACCCGGTAAGACACGACTTATCGCCACTGGCAGCAGCCACTGGTAACAGGATTAGCAGAGCGAGG
TATGTAGGCGGTGCTACAGAGTTCTTGAAGTGGTGGCCTAACTACGGCTACACTAGAAGGACAGTATTTG
GTATCTGCGCTCTGCTGAAGCCAGTTACCTTCGGAAAAAGAGTTGGTAGCTCTTGATCCGGCAAACAAAC
CACCGCTGGTAGCGGTGGTTTTTTTGTTTGCAAGCAGCAGATTACGCGCAGAAAAAAAGGATCTCAAGAA
GATCCTTTGATCTTTTCTACGGGGTCTGACGCTCAGTGGAACGAAAACTCACGTTAAGGGATTTTGGTCA
TGCATTCTAGGTACTAAAACAATTCATCCAGTAAAATATAATATTTTATTTTCTCCCAATCAGGCTTGAT
CCCCAGTAAGTCAAAAAATAGCTCGACATACTGTTCTTCCCCGATATCCTCCCTGATCGACCGGACGCAG
AAGGCAATGTCATACCACTTGTCCGCCCTGCCGCTTCTCCCAAGATCAATAAAGCCACTTACTTTGCCAT
CTTTCACAAAGATGTTGCTGTCTCCCAGGTCGCCGTGGGAAAAGACAAGTTCCTCTTCGGGCTTTTCCGT
CTTTAAAAAATCATACAGCTCGCGCGGATCTTTAAATGGAGTGTCTTCTTCCCAGTTTTCGCAATCCACA
TCGGCCAGATCGTTATTCAGTAAGTAATCCAATTCGGCTAAGCGGCTGTCTAAGCTATTCGTATAGGGAC
AATCCGATATGTCGATGGAGTGAAAGAGCCTGATGCACTCCGCATACAGCTCGATAATCTTTTCAGGGCT
TTGTTCATCTTCATACTCTTCCGAGCAAAGGACGCCATCGGCCTCACTCATGAGCAGATTGCTCCAGCCA
TCATGCCGTTCAAAGTGCAGGACCTTTGGAACAGGCAGCTTTCCTTCCAGCCATAGCATCATGTCCTTTT
CCCGTTCCACATCATAGGTGGTCCCTTTATACCGGCTGTCCGTCATTTTTAAATATAGGTTTTCATTTTC
TCCCACCAGCTTATATACCTTAGCAGGAGACATTCCTTCCGTATCTTTTACGCAGCGGTATTTTTCGATC
AGTTTTTTCAATTCCGGTGATATTCTCATTTTAGCCATTTATTATTTCCTTCCTCTTTTCTACAGTATTT
AAAGATACCCCAAGAAGCTAATTATAACAAGACGAACTCCAATTCACTGTTCCTTGCATTCTAAAACCTT
AAATACCAGAAAACAGCTTTTTCAAAGTTGTTTTCAAAGTTGGCGTATAACATAGTATCGACGGAGCCGA
TTTTGAAACCGCGGTGATCACAGGCAGCAACGCTCTGTCATCGTTACAATCAACATGCTACCCTCCGCGA
GATCATCCGTGTTTCAAACCCGGCAGCTTAGTTGCCGTTCTTCCGAATAGCATCGGTAACATGAGCAAAG
TCTGCCGCCTTACAACGGCTCTCCCGCTGACGCCGTCCCGGACTGATGGGCTGCCTGTATCGAGTGGTGA
TTTTGTGCCGAGCTGCCGGTCGGGGAGCTGTTGGCTGGCTGG
